Addgene plasmid #228714: pKJ247
Purpose: Mammalian expression of U6 epPsaCas12f RNF2 targeting guide
Depositing lab: Omar Abudayyeh & Jonathan Gootenberg. Depositing organization: Massachusetts Institute of Technology. Publication: Rapid in silico directed evolution by a protein language model with EVOLVEpro. Jiang K, Yan Z, Di Bernardo M, Sgrizzi SR, Villiger L, Kayabolen A, Kim B, Carscadden JK, Hiraizumi M, Nishimasu H, Gootenberg JS, Abudayyeh OO. Science 0, eadr6006 10.1126/science.adr6006 PubMed 39071429.
Backbone
  Vector backbone: pCMV
  Vector type: Mammalian Expression, CRISPR
Growth in bacteria
  Bacterial resistance: Ampicillin, 100 μg/mL
  Growth temperature: 37°C
  Growth strain: NEB Stable
  Copy number: High Copy
Gene/Insert
  Gene/Insert name: u6-RNF2 targeting guide
  gRNA/shRNA sequence: TTTCCAGCAATGTCTC
  Species: other
  Cloning method: Gibson Cloning
Terms and licenses: Academic/Nonprofit Terms; Industry Terms: Not Available to Industry
Depositor comments: Please visit https://doi.org/10.1101/2024.07.17.604015 for bioRxiv preprint.
How to cite: pKJ247 was a gift from Omar Abudayyeh & Jonathan Gootenberg (Addgene plasmid # 228714 ; http://n2t.net/addgene:228714 ; RRID:Addgene_228714)
