[The description below was written by a language model from this plasmid's Addgene catalogue record and pLannotate feature annotations shown in this document.]
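Description:
pKJ247 is a small (about 2.3 kb) mammalian CRISPR guide-expression plasmid, catalogued on a pCMV backbone, that transcribes a guide RNA for epPsaCas12f directed against the human RNF2 locus. In bacteria it is maintained through a high-copy ColE1/pUC-type origin of replication and selected with ampicillin via the β-lactamase gene (AmpR), which is driven by its own bla promoter and happens to span the numbering origin of the circular sequence record.

The payload is a single RNA polymerase III cassette: the human U6 snRNA promoter drives the guide, which was installed by Gibson assembly. U6 is the standard choice for short, uncapped, non-polyadenylated transcripts such as CRISPR guides. The automated annotation does not label the guide scaffold, spacer or Pol III terminator, but the unannotated stretch between the U6 promoter and the origin is where these would be expected to lie. A short fragment of a Gateway attB1 site sits just upstream of U6 and is probably a cloning remnant with no functional role. Despite the pCMV backbone name, no CMV promoter, protein-coding insert, mammalian selection marker or reporter is annotated. The plasmid therefore supplies only the guide and does not encode the nuclease.

It is therefore intended for transient co-transfection into mammalian cells together with a separate plasmid expressing epPsaCas12f, a variant of the compact Cas12f-family nuclease. The associated work concerns protein-language-model-guided in silico directed evolution, and RNF2 is a commonly used benchmark site for measuring genome-editing activity in human cells.
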