Features (pLannotate 1.2.2; 5 found; start..end, strand, type, name):
    631..735     -  promoter       AmpR promoter: bla
    773..790     +  protein_bind   attB1 (fragment): mutant version of attB; recombination site for the Gateway® BP reaction BP Clonase™
    842..1082    +  promoter       U6 promoter: RNA polymerase III promoter for human U6 snRNA
   1348..1936    -  rep_origin     ori: high-copy-number ColE1/pMB1/pBR322/pUC origin of replication
   2107..630     -  CDS            AmpR (across the origin): β-lactamase; bla; confers resistance to ampicillin, carbenicillin, and related antibiotics
>Addgene plasmid #228714 | pKJ247 | addgene full sequence | sequence record 454044 | Addgene NGS Result
CTCCATCCAGTCTATTAATTGTTGCCGGGAAGCTAGAGTAAGTAGTTCGCCAGTTAATAGTTTGCGCAAC
GTTGTTGCCATTGCTACAGGCATCGTGGTGTCACGCTCGTCGTTTGGTATGGCTTCATTCAGCTCCGGTT
CCCAACGATCAAGGCGAGTTACATGATCCCCCATGTTGTGCAAAAAAGCGGTTAGCTCCTTCGGTCCTCC
GATCGTTGTCAGAAGTAAGTTGGCCGCAGTGTTATCACTCATGGTTATGGCAGCACTGCATAATTCTCTT
ACTGTCATGCCATCCGTAAGATGCTTTTCTGTGACTGGTGAGTACTCAACCAAGTCATTCTGAGAATAGT
GTATGCGGCGACCGAGTTGCTCTTGCCCGGCGTCAATACGGGATAATACCGCGCCACATAGCAGAACTTT
AAAAGTGCTCATCATTGGAAAACGTTCTTCGGGGCGAAAACTCTCAAGGATCTTACCGCTGTTGAGATCC
AGTTCGATGTAACCCACTCGTGCACCCAACTGATCTTCAGCATCTTTTACTTTCACCAGCGTTTCTGGGT
GAGCAAAAACAGGAAGGCAAAATGCCGCAAAAAAGGGAATAAGGGCGACACGGAAATGTTGAATACTCAT
ACTCTTCCTTTTTCAATATTATTGAAGCATTTATCAGGGTTATTGTCTCATGAGCGGATACATATTTGAA
TGTATTTAGAAAAATAAACAAATAGGGGTTCCGCGCACATTTCCCCGAAAAGTGCCACCTGACGTCGCTA
GCTGTACAAAAAAGCAGGCTTTAAAGGAACCAATTCAGTCGACTGGATCCGGTACCAAGGTCGGGCAGGA
AGAGGGCCTATTTCCCATGATTCCTTCATATTTGCATATACGATACAAGGCTGTTAGAGAGATAATTAGA
ATTAATTTGACTGTAAACACAAAGATATTAGTACAAAATACGTGACGTAGAAAGTAATAATTTCTTGGGT
AGTTTGCAGTTTTAAAATTATGTTTTAAAATGGACTATCATATGCTTACCGTAACTTGAAAGTATTTCGA
TTTCTTGGCTTTATATATCTTGTGGAAAGGACGAAACACCGCTCCACTTGCTAATGCAAGTGGTGCCTTC
CAAAGCTATATGCTGAGGGAGGATGGGCGCTGCGGCATGCGTCTGCCCACCTCAGAGTGGGTATCCTTAC
CTATTGAAAAGTAATAGGTCAAGGAATGCCGCTTTCCAGCAATGTCTCAGGCTGTTTTTTTAAGCTTGGG
CCGCTCGAGGTACCTCTCTACATATGACATGTGAGCAAAAGGCCAGCAAAAGGCCAGGAACCGTAAAAAG
GCCGCGTTGCTGGCGTTTTTCCATAGGCTCCGCCCCCCTGACGAGCATCACAAAAATCGACGCTCAAGTC
AGAGGTGGCGAAACCCGACAGGACTATAAAGATACCAGGCGTTTCCCCCTGGAAGCTCCCTCGTGCGCTC
TCCTGTTCCGACCCTGCCGCTTACCGGATACCTGTCCGCCTTTCTCCCTTCGGGAAGCGTGGCGCTTTCT
CATAGCTCACGCTGTAGGTATCTCAGTTCGGTGTAGGTCGTTCGCTCCAAGCTGGGCTGTGTGCACGAAC
CCCCCGTTCAGCCCGACCGCTGCGCCTTATCCGGTAACTATCGTCTTGAGTCCAACCCGGTAAGACACGA
CTTATCGCCACTGGCAGCAGCCACTGGTAACAGGATTAGCAGAGCGAGGTATGTAGGCGGTGCTACAGAG
TTCTTGAAGTGGTGGCCTAACTACGGCTACACTAGAAGAACAGTATTTGGTATCTGCGCTCTGCTGAAGC
CAGTTACCTTCGGAAAAAGAGTTGGTAGCTCTTGATCCGGCAAACAAACCACCGCTGGTAGCGGTGGTTT
TTTTGTTTGCAAGCAGCAGATTACGCGCAGAAAAAAAGGATCTCAAGAAGATCCTTTGATCTTTTCTACG
GGGTCTGACGCTCAGTGGAACGAAAACTCACGTTAAGGGATTTTGGTCATGAGATTATCAAAAAGGATCT
TCACCTAGATCCTTTTAAATTAAAAATGAAGTTTTAAATCAATCTAAAGTATATATGAGTAAACTTGGTC
TGACAGTTACCAATGCTTAATCAGTGAGGCACCTATCTCAGCGATCTGTCTATTTCGTTCATCCATAGTT
GCCTGACTCCCCGTCGTGTAGATAACTACGATACGGGAGGGCTTACCATCTGGCCCAAGTGCTGCAATGA
TACCGCGAGATCCACGCTCACCGGCTCCAGATTTATCAGCAATAAACCAGCCAGCCGGAAGGGCCGAGCG
CAGAAGTGGTCCTGCAACTTTATCCGC
